Addgene plasmid #102363: pcDNA3.1-hNurr1-NE
Purpose: Overexpression of NR4A2 nuclear receptor subfamily 4 group A member 2 in mammalian cells
Depositing lab: Shu Leong Ho. Depositing organization: University of Hong Kong.
Backbone
  Vector backbone: pcDNA3.1(+)
  Backbone manufacturer: Invitrogen
  Backbone size w/o insert (bp): 5900
  Vector type: Mammalian Expression
  Selectable markers: Neomycin (select with G418)
Growth in bacteria
  Bacterial resistance: Ampicillin, 100 μg/mL
  Growth temperature: 37°C
  Growth strain: DH5alpha
  Copy number: High Copy
Gene/Insert
  Gene/Insert name: NR4A2 nuclear receptor subfamily 4 group A member 2 (alt names: Nurr1; NOT; RNR1; HZF-3; TINUR)
  Species: H. sapiens (human)
  Insert size (bp): 1851
  Entrez Gene: NR4A2 (a.k.a. HZF-3, IDLDP, NOT, NURR1, RNR1, TINUR)
  Promoter: CMV
  Tag / fusion protein: NE (N terminal on insert)
  Cloning method: Restriction Enzyme; 5′ cloning site HindIII (unknown if destroyed); 3′ cloning site BamHI (unknown if destroyed)
  Sequencing primers: 5′ T7 primer/CMV-F primer; 3′ BGH-R
Terms and licenses: Academic/Nonprofit Terms; Industry Terms: Not Available to Industry
Depositor comments: This plasmid encodes a novel 18-amino-acid protein tag - "NE", which can be detected by a specific mouse monoclonal antibody in Western blotting, immunopreciptation, and immunocytochemistry. (Source of antibody: http://www.versitech.hku.hk/reagents/ne/)
How to cite: pcDNA3.1-hNurr1-NE was a gift from Shu Leong Ho (Addgene plasmid # 102363 ; http://n2t.net/addgene:102363 ; RRID:Addgene_102363)
