[The description below was written by a language model from this plasmid's Addgene catalogue record and pLannotate feature annotations shown in this document.]
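Description:
pcDNA3.1-hNurr1-NE is a mammalian expression plasmid built on the Invitrogen pcDNA3.1(+) backbone for overexpressing human NR4A2 (Nurr1, also known as NOT, TINUR, RNR1 or HZF-3), a nuclear receptor-family transcriptional regulator important for the differentiation and maintenance of midbrain dopaminergic neurons. The sequenced plasmid is about 7.3 kb. In bacteria it is maintained at high copy through a ColE1/pUC-type origin and selected with ampicillin via the β-lactamase gene. An f1 origin is also present, along with small lac promoter/operator remnants typical of this backbone. For mammalian cells, an SV40 early promoter drives the neomycin phosphotransferase gene followed by an SV40 polyadenylation signal, allowing G418 selection of stable transfectants.

The roughly 1.85 kb insert was cloned between HindIII and BamHI and sits downstream of the human CMV immediate-early enhancer and promoter, with transcripts terminated by the bovine growth hormone polyadenylation signal. A T7 promoter between the CMV promoter and the insert provides a sequencing primer site and could support in vitro transcription. The NR4A2 coding sequence is fused to "NE", described by the depositor as a novel 18-amino-acid epitope tag recognised by a specific mouse monoclonal antibody in Western blotting, immunoprecipitation and immunocytochemistry. The catalogue entry lists the tag as N-terminal on the insert. The automated feature table annotates only the NR4A2 open reading frame and not the tag, so the tag's exact position cannot be confirmed from the annotations. Short hits labelled as HIV-1 LTR, ble, lacI and bom fragments appear to be partial annotation matches rather than functional elements. The plasmid is intended for transient or stable Nurr1 overexpression with tag-based detection or pull-down.
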