Features (pLannotate 1.2.2; 20 found; start..end, strand, type, name):
      1..380     +  enhancer       CMV enhancer: human cytomegalovirus immediate early enhancer
    381..584     +  promoter       CMV promoter: human cytomegalovirus (CMV) immediate early promoter
    580..613     +  LTR            5' LTR (truncated) (fragment): truncated 5' long terminal repeat (LTR) from HIV-1
    629..647     +  promoter       T7 promoter: promoter for bacteriophage T7 RNA polymerase
    740..2530    +  CDS            NR4A2: NR4A2_HUMAN - Also known as NOT, NURR1, TINUR. Experimental evidence at protein level: Swiss-Prot protein existence level 1. Transcriptional regulator which is important for the differentiation and maintenance of meso-diencephalic dopaminergic (mdDA) neurons during development. It is crucial for expression of a set of genes such as SLC6A3, SLC18A2, TH and DRD2 which are essential for development of mdDA neurons (By similarity). From Homo sapiens (Human).
   2633..2857    +  polyA_signal   bGH poly(A) signal: bovine growth hormone polyadenylation signal
   2861..2882    +  promoter       SV40 promoter (fragment): SV40 enhancer and early promoter
   2903..3331    +  rep_origin     f1 ori (sequence partly withheld): f1 bacteriophage origin of replication; arrow indicates direction of (+) strand synthesis
   3345..3674    +  promoter       SV40 promoter: SV40 enhancer and early promoter
   3741..4532    +  CDS            neo: KKA2_KLEPN - Also known as kan, nptII. Experimental evidence at protein level: Swiss-Prot protein existence level 1. Resistance to kanamycin, neomycin, paromomycin, ribostamycin, butirosin and gentamicin B. From Klebsiella pneumoniae.
   4556..4714    +  CDS            ble (fragment): BLE_KLEPN - Experimental evidence at protein level: Swiss-Prot protein existence level 1. Binding protein with a strong affinity to the bleomycin family of antibiotics. Binds to CL990; an antimitotic-antibiotic compound. From Klebsiella pneumoniae.
   4709..4830    +  polyA_signal   SV40 poly(A) signal: SV40 polyadenylation signal
   4903..4919    -  protein_bind   lac operator: The lac repressor binds to the lac operator to inhibit transcription in E. coli. This inhibition can be relieved by adding lactose or isopropyl-β-D-thiogalactopyranoside (IPTG). lac repressor encoded by lacI
   4927..4957    -  promoter       lac promoter: promoter for the E. coli lac operon
   4972..4993    -  protein_bind   CAP binding site: CAP binding activates transcription in the presence of cAMP. E. coli catabolite activator protein
   5006..5098    -  CDS            lacI (fragment): lac repressor; lacI; The lac repressor binds to the lac operator to inhibit transcription in E. coli. This inhibition can be relieved by adding lactose or isopropyl-β-D-thiogalactopyranoside (IPTG).
   5281..5869    -  rep_origin     ori: high-copy-number ColE1/pMB1/pBR322/pUC origin of replication
   6040..6900    -  CDS            AmpR: β-lactamase; bla; confers resistance to ampicillin, carbenicillin, and related antibiotics
   6901..7005    -  promoter       AmpR promoter: bla
   7064..7116    -  misc_feature   bom (fragment): basis of mobility region from pBR322
>Addgene plasmid #102363 | pcDNA3.1-hNurr1-NE | addgene full sequence | sequence record 200857 | Addgene NGS Result
GACATTGATTATTGACTAGTTATTAATAGTAATCAATTACGGGGTCATTAGTTCATAGCCCATATATGGA
GTTCCGCGTTACATAACTTACGGTAAATGGCCCGCCTGGCTGACCGCCCAACGACCCCCGCCCATTGACG
TCAATAATGACGTATGTTCCCATAGTAACGCCAATAGGGACTTTCCATTGACGTCAATGGGTGGAGTATT
TACGGTAAACTGCCCACTTGGCAGTACATCAAGTGTATCATATGCCAAGTACGCCCCCTATTGACGTCAA
TGACGGTAAATGGCCCGCCTGGCATTATGCCCAGTACATGACCTTATGGGACTTTCCTACTTGGCAGTAC
ATCTACGTATTAGTCATCGCTATTACCATGGTGATGCGGTTTTGGCAGTACATCAATGGGCGTGGATAGC
GGTTTGACTCACGGGGATTTCCAAGTCTCCACCCCATTGACGTCAATGGGAGTTTGTTTTGGCACCAAAA
TCAACGGGACTTTCCAAAATGTCGTAACAACTCCGCCCCATTGACGCAAATGGGCGGTAGGCGTGTACGG
TGGGAGGTCTATATAAGCAGAGCTCTCTGGCTAACTAGAGAACCCACTGCTTACTGGCTTATCGAAATTA
ATACGACTCACTATAGGGAGACCCAAGCTGGCTAGCGTTTAAACTTAAGCTTATGACCAAAGAAAACCCG
CGTAGCAACCAGGAAGAAAGCTATGATGATAACGAAAGCCCTTGTGTTCAGGCGCAGTATGGGTCCTCGC
CTCAAGGAGCCAGCCCCGCTTCTCAGAGCTACAGTTACCACTCTTCGGGAGAATACAGCTCCGATTTCTT
AACTCCAGAGTTTGTCAAGTTTAGCATGGACCTCACCAACACTGAAATCACTGCCACCACTTCTCTCCCC
AGCTTCAGTACCTTTATGGACAACTACAGCACAGGCTACGACGTCAAGCCACCTTGCTTGTACCAAATGC
CCCTGTCCGGACAGCAGTCCTCCATTAAGGTAGAAGACATTCAGATGCACAACTACCAGCAACACAGCCA
CCTGCCCCCCCAGTCTGAGGAGATGATGCCGCACTCCGGGTCGGTTTACTACAAGCCCTCCTCGCCCCCG
ACGCCCACCACCCCGGGCTTCCAGGTGCAGCACAGCCCCATGTGGGACGACCCGGGATCTCTCCACAACT
TCCACCAGAACTACGTGGCCACTACGCACATGATCGAGCAGAGGAAAACGCCAGTCTCCCGCCTCTCCCT
CTTCTCCTTTAAGCAATCGCCCCCTGGCACCCCGGTGTCTAGTTGCCAGATGCGCTTCGACGGGCCCCTG
CACGTCCCCATGAACCCGGAGCCCGCCGGCAGCCACCACGTGGTGGACGGGCAGACCTTCGCTGTGCCCA
ACCCCATTCGCAAGCCCGCGTCCATGGGCTTCCCGGGCCTGCAGATCGGCCACGCGTCTCAGCTGCTCGA
CACGCAGGTGCCCTCACCGCCGTCGCGGGGCTCCCCCTCCAACGAGGGGCTGTGCGCTGTGTGTGGGGAC
AACGCGGCCTGCCAACACTACGGCGTGCGCACCTGTGAGGGCTGCAAAGGCTTCTTTAAGCGCACAGTGC
AAAAAAATGCAAAATACGTGTGTTTAGCAAATAAAAACTGCCCAGTGGACAAGCGTCGCCGGAATCGCTG
TCAGTACTGCCGATTTCAGAAGTGCCTGGCTGTTGGGATGGTCAAAGAAGTGGTTCGCACAGACAGTTTA
AAAGGCCGGAGAGGTCGTTTGCCCTCGAAACCGAAGAGCCCACAGGAGCCCTCTCCCCCTTCGCCCCCGG
TGAGTCTGATCAGTGCCCTCGTCAGGGCCCATGTCGACTCCAACCCGGCTATGACCAGCCTGGACTATTC
CAGGTTCCAGGCGAACCCTGACTATCAAATGAGTGGAGATGACACCCAGCATATCCAGCAATTCTATGAT
CTCCTGACTGGCTCCATGGAGATCATCCGGGGCTGGGCAGAGAAGATCCCTGGCTTCGCAGACCTGCCCA
AAGCCGACCAAGACCTGCTTTTTGAATCAGCTTTCTTAGAACTGTTTGTCCTTCGATTAGCATACAGGTC
CAACCCAGTGGAGGGTAAACTCATCTTTTGCAATGGGGTGGTCTTGCACAGGTTGCAATGCGTTCGTGGC
TTTGGGGAATGGATTGATTCCATTGTTGAATTCTCCTCCAACTTGCAGAATATGAACATCGACATTTCTG
CCTTCTCCTGCATTGCTGCCCTGGCTATGGTCACAGAGAGACACGGGCTCAAGGAACCCAAGAGAGTGGA
AGAACTGCAAAACAAGATTGTAAATTGTCTCAAAGACCACGTGACTTTCAACAATGGGGGGTTGAACCGC
CCCAATTATTTGTCCAAACTGTTGGGGAAGCTCCCAGAACTTCGTACCCTTTGCACACAGGGGCTACAGC
GCATTTTCTACCTGAAATTGGAAGACTTGGTGCCACCGCCAGCAATAATTGACAAACTTTTCCTGGACAC
TTTACCTTTCTAAGGATCCACTAGTCCAGTGTGGTGGAATTCTGCAGATATCCAGCACAGTGGCGGCCGC
TCGAGTCTAGAGGGCCCGTTTAAACCCGCTGATCAGCCTCGACTGTGCCTTCTAGTTGCCAGCCATCTAT
TGTTTGCCCCTCCCCCGTGCCTTCCTTGACCCTGGAAGGTGCCACTCCCACTGTCCTTTCCTAATAAAAT
GAGGAAATTGCATCGCATTGTCTGAGTAGGTGTCATTCTATTCTGGGGGGTGGGGTGGGGCAGGACAGCA
AGGGGGAGGATTGGGAAGACAATAGCAGGCATGCTGGGGATGCGGTGGGCTCTATGGCTTCTGAGGCGGA
AAGAACCAGCTGGGGCTCTAGGGGGTATCCCC
[124 nt withheld, positions 2903-3026]
C
[91 nt withheld, positions 3028-3118]
A
[49 nt withheld, positions 3120-3168]
CCTTTGACGTTGGAGTCCACGTTCTTT
[37 nt withheld, positions 3196-3232]
ACCCTATCTCGGTCTATTCTTTTGATTTATAAGGGATTTTGCCGATTTCGGCCTATTGGTTAAAAAATGA
GCTGATTTAACAAAAATTTAACGCGAATTAATTCTGTGGAATGTGTGTCAGTTAGGGTGTGGAAAGTCCC
CAGGCTCCCCAGCAGGCAGAAGTATGCAAAGCATGCATCTCAATTAGTCAGCAACCAGGTGTGGAAAGTC
CCCAGGCTCCCCAGCAGGCAGAAGTATGCAAAGCATGCATCTCAATTAGTCAGCAACCATAGTCCCGCCC
CTAACTCCGCCCATCCCGCCCCTAACTCCGCCCAGTTCCGCCCATTCTCCGCCCCATGGCTGACTAATTT
TTTTTATTTATGCAGAGGCCGAGGCCGCCTCTGCCTCTGAGCTATTCCAGAAGTAGTGAGGAGGCTTTTT
TGGAGGCCTAGGCTTTTGCAAAAAGCTCCCGGGAGCTTGTATATCCATTTTCGGATCTGATCAAGAGACA
GGATGAGGATCGTTTCGCATGATTGAACAAGATGGATTGCACGCAGGTTCTCCGGCCGCTTGGGTGGAGA
GGCTATTCGGCTATGACTGGGCACAACAGACAATCGGCTGCTCTGATGCCGCCGTGTTCCGGCTGTCAGC
GCAGGGGCGCCCGGTTCTTTTTGTCAAGACCGACCTGTCCGGTGCCCTGAATGAACTGCAGGACGAGGCA
GCGCGGCTATCGTGGCTGGCCACGACGGGCGTTCCTTGCGCAGCTGTGCTCGACGTTGTCACTGAAGCGG
GAAGGGACTGGCTGCTATTGGGCGAAGTGCCGGGGCAGGATCTCCTGTCATCTCACCTTGCTCCTGCCGA
GAAAGTATCCATCATGGCTGATGCAATGCGGCGGCTGCATACGCTTGATCCGGCTACCTGCCCATTCGAC
CACCAAGCGAAACATCGCATCGAGCGAGCACGTACTCGGATGGAAGCCGGTCTTGTCGATCAGGATGATC
TGGACGAAGAGCATCAGGGGCTCGCGCCAGCCGAACTGTTCGCCAGGCTCAAGGCGCGCATGCCCGACGG
CGAGGATCTCGTCGTGACCCATGGCGATGCCTGCTTGCCGAATATCATGGTGGAAAATGGCCGCTTTTCT
GGATTCATCGACTGTGGCCGGCTGGGTGTGGCGGACCGCTATCAGGACATAGCGTTGGCTACCCGTGATA
TTGCTGAAGAGCTTGGCGGCGAATGGGCTGACCGCTTCCTCGTGCTTTACGGTATCGCCGCTCCCGATTC
GCAGCGCATCGCCTTCTATCGCCTTCTTGACGAGTTCTTCTGAGCGGGACTCTGGGGTTCGAAATGACCG
ACCAAGCGACGCCCAACCTGCCATCACGAGATTTCGATTCCACCGCCGCCTTCTATGAAAGGTTGGGCTT
CGGAATCGTTTTCCGGGACGCCGGCTGGATGATCCTCCAGCGCGGGGATCTCATGCTGGAGTTCTTCGCC
CACCCCAACTTGTTTATTGCAGCTTATAATGGTTACAAATAAAGCAATAGCATCACAAATTTCACAAATA
AAGCATTTTTTTCACTGCATTCTAGTTGTGGTTTGTCCAAACTCATCAATGTATCTTATCATGTCTGTAT
ACCGTCGACCTCTAGCTAGAGCTTGGCGTAATCATGGTCATAGCTGTTTCCTGTGTGAAATTGTTATCCG
CTCACAATTCCACACAACATACGAGCCGGAAGCATAAAGTGTAAAGCCTGGGGTGCCTAATGAGTGAGCT
AACTCACATTAATTGCGTTGCGCTCACTGCCCGCTTTCCAGTCGGGAAACCTGTCGTGCCAGCTGCATTA
ATGAATCGGCCAACGCGCGGGGAGAGGCGGTTTGCGTATTGGGCGCTCTTCCGCTTCCTCGCTCACTGAC
TCGCTGCGCTCGGTCGTTCGGCTGCGGCGAGCGGTATCAGCTCACTCAAAGGCGGTAATACGGTTATCCA
CAGAATCAGGGGATAACGCAGGAAAGAACATGTGAGCAAAAGGCCAGCAAAAGGCCAGGAACCGTAAAAA
GGCCGCGTTGCTGGCGTTTTTCCATAGGCTCCGCCCCCCTGACGAGCATCACAAAAATCGACGCTCAAGT
CAGAGGTGGCGAAACCCGACAGGACTATAAAGATACCAGGCGTTTCCCCCTGGAAGCTCCCTCGTGCGCT
CTCCTGTTCCGACCCTGCCGCTTACCGGATACCTGTCCGCCTTTCTCCCTTCGGGAAGCGTGGCGCTTTC
TCATAGCTCACGCTGTAGGTATCTCAGTTCGGTGTAGGTCGTTCGCTCCAAGCTGGGCTGTGTGCACGAA
CCCCCCGTTCAGCCCGACCGCTGCGCCTTATCCGGTAACTATCGTCTTGAGTCCAACCCGGTAAGACACG
ACTTATCGCCACTGGCAGCAGCCACTGGTAACAGGATTAGCAGAGCGAGGTATGTAGGCGGTGCTACAGA
GTTCTTGAAGTGGTGGCCTAACTACGGCTACACTAGAAGAACAGTATTTGGTATCTGCGCTCTGCTGAAG
CCAGTTACCTTCGGAAAAAGAGTTGGTAGCTCTTGATCCGGCAAACAAACCACCGCTGGTAGCGGTGGTT
TTTTTGTTTGCAAGCAGCAGATTACGCGCAGAAAAAAAGGATCTCAAGAAGATCCTTTGATCTTTTCTAC
GGGGTCTGACGCTCAGTGGAACGAAAACTCACGTTAAGGGATTTTGGTCATGAGATTATCAAAAAGGATC
TTCACCTAGATCCTTTTAAATTAAAAATGAAGTTTTAAATCAATCTAAAGTATATATGAGTAAACTTGGT
CTGACAGTTACCAATGCTTAATCAGTGAGGCACCTATCTCAGCGATCTGTCTATTTCGTTCATCCATAGT
TGCCTGACTCCCCGTCGTGTAGATAACTACGATACGGGAGGGCTTACCATCTGGCCCCAGTGCTGCAATG
ATACCGCGAGACCCACGCTCACCGGCTCCAGATTTATCAGCAATAAACCAGCCAGCCGGAAGGGCCGAGC
GCAGAAGTGGTCCTGCAACTTTATCCGCCTCCATCCAGTCTATTAATTGTTGCCGGGAAGCTAGAGTAAG
TAGTTCGCCAGTTAATAGTTTGCGCAACGTTGTTGCCATTGCTACAGGCATCGTGGTGTCACGCTCGTCG
TTTGGTATGGCTTCATTCAGCTCCGGTTCCCAACGATCAAGGCGAGTTACATGATCCCCCATGTTGTGCA
AAAAAGCGGTTAGCTCCTTCGGTCCTCCGATCGTTGTCAGAAGTAAGTTGGCCGCAGTGTTATCACTCAT
GGTTATGGCAGCACTGCATAATTCTCTTACTGTCATGCCATCCGTAAGATGCTTTTCTGTGACTGGTGAG
TACTCAACCAAGTCATTCTGAGAATAGTGTATGCGGCGACCGAGTTGCTCTTGCCCGGCGTCAATACGGG
ATAATACCGCGCCACATAGCAGAACTTTAAAAGTGCTCATCATTGGAAAACGTTCTTCGGGGCGAAAACT
CTCAAGGATCTTACCGCTGTTGAGATCCAGTTCGATGTAACCCACTCGTGCACCCAACTGATCTTCAGCA
TCTTTTACTTTCACCAGCGTTTCTGGGTGAGCAAAAACAGGAAGGCAAAATGCCGCAAAAAAGGGAATAA
GGGCGACACGGAAATGTTGAATACTCATACTCTTCCTTTTTCAATATTATTGAAGCATTTATCAGGGTTA
TTGTCTCATGAGCGGATACATATTTGAATGTATTTAGAAAAATAAACAAATAGGGGTTCCGCGCACATTT
CCCCGAAAAGTGCCACCTGACGTCGACGGATCGGGAGATCTCCCGATCCCCTATGGTGCACTCTCAGTAC
AATCTGCTCTGATGCCGCATAGTTAAGCCAGTATCTGCTCCCTGCTTGTGTGTTGGAGGTCGCTGAGTAG
TGCGCGAGCAAAATTTAAGCTACAACAAGGCAAGGCTTGACCGACAATTGCATGAAGAATCTGCTTAGGG
TTAGGCGTTTTGCGCTGCTTCGCGATGTACGGGCCAGATATACGCGTT
